Addgene plasmid #187763: MAC_C_EPHB6
Purpose: MAC-tagged gene expression of human EPHB6
Depositing lab: Markku Varjosalo. Publication: Physical and functional interactome atlas of human receptor tyrosine kinases. Salokas K, Liu X, Ohman T, Chowdhury I, Gawriyski L, Keskitalo S, Varjosalo M. EMBO Rep. 2022 Apr 5:e54041. doi: 10.15252/embr.202154041. PubMed 35384245.
Backbone
  Vector backbone: MAC-tag-C
  Vector type: Mammalian Expression
Growth in bacteria
  Bacterial resistance: Ampicillin, 100 μg/mL
  Growth temperature: 37°C
  Growth strain: DH5alpha
  Copy number: High Copy
Gene/Insert
  Gene/Insert name: EPHB6
  Species: H. sapiens (human)
  Entrez Gene: EPHB6 (a.k.a. HEP)
  Cloning method: Gateway Cloning
Terms and licenses: Academic/Nonprofit Terms; Industry Terms: Not Available to Industry
How to cite: MAC_C_EPHB6 was a gift from Markku Varjosalo (Addgene plasmid # 187763 ; http://n2t.net/addgene:187763 ; RRID:Addgene_187763)
