[The description below was written by a language model from this plasmid's Addgene catalogue record and pLannotate feature annotations shown in this document.]
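Description:
MAC_C_EPHB6 is a mammalian expression plasmid built on the MAC-tag-C backbone, carrying human EPHB6 inserted by Gateway cloning so that the tag is fused to the C-terminus of the protein. It is maintained in E. coli as a high-copy plasmid through a ColE1/pUC-type origin and selected with ampicillin via the β-lactamase gene. A partial f1 origin and remnants of lac regulatory sequence are also annotated in the backbone.

The expression cassette starts with the CMV immediate-early enhancer and promoter, followed directly by two short tet operator matches. This arrangement is characteristic of a tetracycline-regulatable CMV promoter that is repressed in cells expressing the Tet repressor and induced by tetracycline or doxycycline. Downstream, attB1 and attB2 remnants flank the EPHB6 coding sequence, which the annotation tool scores as a fragment of the reference protein, so the insert may not match the full-length reference entry. EPHB6 is a kinase-defective ephrin-B receptor. After attB2 comes a birA-derived coding sequence, the biotin ligase portion of the tag that supports proximity-dependent biotinylation. Any affinity epitopes in the tag are not individually annotated. A bGH polyadenylation signal terminates the transcript.

An FRT site sits immediately upstream of a hygromycin resistance gene that has no annotated promoter of its own and is followed by an SV40 poly(A) signal. This layout suits FLP-mediated integration into a host cell line with a genomic FRT landing site, giving hygromycin-selectable, isogenic stable lines. According to the record, the construct is for MAC-tagged expression of EPHB6, and it was generated for an interactome study of human receptor tyrosine kinases.
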