Features (pLannotate 1.2.2; 24 found; start..end, strand, type, name):
    200..788     -  rep_origin     ori: high-copy-number ColE1/pMB1/pBR322/pUC origin of replication
    959..1819    -  CDS            AmpR: β-lactamase; bla; confers resistance to ampicillin, carbenicillin, and related antibiotics
   1820..1924    -  promoter       AmpR promoter: bla
   1983..2035    -  misc_feature   bom (fragment): basis of mobility region from pBR322
   2190..2569    +  enhancer       CMV enhancer: human cytomegalovirus immediate early enhancer
   2570..2773    +  promoter       CMV promoter: human cytomegalovirus (CMV) immediate early promoter
   2775..2794    +  promoter       PLtetO-1 promoter (fragment): modified phage lambda PL promoter with tet operator sites (Lutz and Bujard, 1997)
   2796..2815    +  promoter       PLtetO-1 promoter (fragment): modified phage lambda PL promoter with tet operator sites (Lutz and Bujard, 1997)
   2823..2856    +  promoter       TRE3GV promoter (fragment): 3rd-generation Tet-responsive promoter that can be activated by binding of Tet-On® 3G, optimized for retroviral and lentiviral vectors
   2992..3009    +  protein_bind   attB1 (fragment): mutant version of attB; core recombination site for the Gateway® BP reaction BP Clonase™
   3018..5204    +  CDS            EPHB6 (fragment): EPHB6_HUMAN - Experimental evidence at protein level: Swiss-Prot protein existence level 1. Kinase-defective receptor for members of the ephrin-B family. Binds to ephrin-B1 and ephrin-B2. Modulates cell adhesion and migration by exerting both positive and negative effects upon stimulation with ephrin-B2. Inhibits JNK activation, T-cell receptor-induced IL-2 secretion and CD25 expression upon stimulation with ephrin-B2. From Homo sapiens (Human).
   5212..5229    -  protein_bind   attB2 (fragment): mutant version of attB; core recombination site for the Gateway® BP reaction BP Clonase™
   5418..6377    +  CDS            birA: BIRA_ECOLI - Also known as bioR, dhbB. Experimental evidence at protein level: Swiss-Prot protein existence level 1. Acts both as a biotin--[acetyl-CoA-carboxylase] ligase and a biotin-operon repressor. In the presence of ATP, BirA activates biotin to form the BirA-biotinyl-5'-adenylate (BirA-bio-5'-AMP or holoBirA) complex. HoloBirA can either transfer the biotinyl moiety to the biotin carboxyl carrier protein (BCCP) subunit of acetyl-CoA carboxylase, or bind to the biotin operator site and inhibit transcription of the operon. From Escherichia coli (strain K12).
   6427..6651    +  polyA_signal   bGH poly(A) signal: bovine growth hormone polyadenylation signal
   6655..6676    +  promoter       SV40 promoter (fragment): SV40 enhancer and early promoter
   6697..6930    +  rep_origin     f1 ori (fragment) (sequence partly withheld): f1 bacteriophage origin of replication; arrow indicates direction of (+) strand synthesis
   6935..6982    +  protein_bind   FRT: FLP-mediated recombination occurs in the 8-bp core sequence TCTAGAAA (Turan and Bode, 2011). FLP recombinase from the Saccharomyces cerevisiae 2μ plasmid
   6990..8012    +  CDS            HygR: aminoglycoside phosphotransferase from E. coli; aph(4)-Ia; confers resistance to hygromycin
   8022..8147    +  CDS            ble (fragment): BLE_KLEPN - Experimental evidence at protein level: Swiss-Prot protein existence level 1. Binding protein with a strong affinity to the bleomycin family of antibiotics. Binds to CL990; an antimitotic-antibiotic compound. From Klebsiella pneumoniae.
   8142..8263    +  polyA_signal   SV40 poly(A) signal: SV40 polyadenylation signal
   8336..8352    -  protein_bind   lac operator: The lac repressor binds to the lac operator to inhibit transcription in E. coli. This inhibition can be relieved by adding lactose or isopropyl-β-D-thiogalactopyranoside (IPTG). lac repressor encoded by lacI
   8360..8390    -  promoter       lac promoter: promoter for the E. coli lac operon
   8405..8426    -  protein_bind   CAP binding site: CAP binding activates transcription in the presence of cAMP. E. coli catabolite activator protein
   8439..17      -  CDS            lacI (fragment) (across the origin): lac repressor; lacI; The lac repressor binds to the lac operator to inhibit transcription in E. coli. This inhibition can be relieved by adding lactose or isopropyl-β-D-thiogalactopyranoside (IPTG).
>Addgene plasmid #187763 | MAC_C_EPHB6 | addgene full sequence | sequence record 372724 | Addgene NGS Result
GTTTGCGTATTGGGCGCTCTTCCGCTTCCTCGCTCACTGACTCGCTGCGCTCGGTCGTTCGGCTGCGGCG
AGCGGTATCAGCTCACTCAAAGGCGGTAATACGGTTATCCACAGAATCAGGGGATAACGCAGGAAAGAAC
ATGTGAGCAAAAGGCCAGCAAAAGGCCAGGAACCGTAAAAAGGCCGCGTTGCTGGCGTTTTTCCATAGGC
TCCGCCCCCCTGACGAGCATCACAAAAATCGACGCTCAAGTCAGAGGTGGCGAAACCCGACAGGACTATA
AAGATACCAGGCGTTTCCCCCTGGAAGCTCCCTCGTGCGCTCTCCTGTTCCGACCCTGCCGCTTACCGGA
TACCTGTCCGCCTTTCTCCCTTCGGGAAGCGTGGCGCTTTCTCATAGCTCACGCTGTAGGTATCTCAGTT
CGGTGTAGGTCGTTCGCTCCAAGCTGGGCTGTGTGCACGAACCCCCCGTTCAGCCCGACCGCTGCGCCTT
ATCCGGTAACTATCGTCTTGAGTCCAACCCGGTAAGACACGACTTATCGCCACTGGCAGCAGCCACTGGT
AACAGGATTAGCAGAGCGAGGTATGTAGGCGGTGCTACAGAGTTCTTGAAGTGGTGGCCTAACTACGGCT
ACACTAGAAGAACAGTATTTGGTATCTGCGCTCTGCTGAAGCCAGTTACCTTCGGAAAAAGAGTTGGTAG
CTCTTGATCCGGCAAACAAACCACCGCTGGTAGCGGTGGTTTTTTTGTTTGCAAGCAGCAGATTACGCGC
AGAAAAAAAGGATCTCAAGAAGATCCTTTGATCTTTTCTACGGGGTCTGACGCTCAGTGGAACGAAAACT
CACGTTAAGGGATTTTGGTCATGAGATTATCAAAAAGGATCTTCACCTAGATCCTTTTAAATTAAAAATG
AAGTTTTAAATCAATCTAAAGTATATATGAGTAAACTTGGTCTGACAGTTACCAATGCTTAATCAGTGAG
GCACCTATCTCAGCGATCTGTCTATTTCGTTCATCCATAGTTGCCTGACTCCCCGTCGTGTAGATAACTA
CGATACGGGAGGGCTTACCATCTGGCCCCAGTGCTGCAATGATACCGCGAGACCCACGCTCACCGGCTCC
AGATTTATCAGCAATAAACCAGCCAGCCGGAAGGGCCGAGCGCAGAAGTGGTCCTGCAACTTTATCCGCC
TCCATCCAGTCTATTAATTGTTGCCGGGAAGCTAGAGTAAGTAGTTCGCCAGTTAATAGTTTGCGCAACG
TTGTTGCCATTGCTACAGGCATCGTGGTGTCACGCTCGTCGTTTGGTATGGCTTCATTCAGCTCCGGTTC
CCAACGATCAAGGCGAGTTACATGATCCCCCATGTTGTGCAAAAAAGCGGTTAGCTCCTTCGGTCCTCCG
ATCGTTGTCAGAAGTAAGTTGGCCGCAGTGTTATCACTCATGGTTATGGCAGCACTGCATAATTCTCTTA
CTGTCATGCCATCCGTAAGATGCTTTTCTGTGACTGGTGAGTACTCAACCAAGTCATTCTGAGAATAGTG
TATGCGGCGACCGAGTTGCTCTTGCCCGGCGTCAATACGGGATAATACCGCGCCACATAGCAGAACTTTA
AAAGTGCTCATCATTGGAAAACGTTCTTCGGGGCGAAAACTCTCAAGGATCTTACCGCTGTTGAGATCCA
GTTCGATGTAACCCACTCGTGCACCCAACTGATCTTCAGCATCTTTTACTTTCACCAGCGTTTCTGGGTG
AGCAAAAACAGGAAGGCAAAATGCCGCAAAAAAGGGAATAAGGGCGACACGGAAATGTTGAATACTCATA
CTCTTCCTTTTTCAATATTATTGAAGCATTTATCAGGGTTATTGTCTCATGAGCGGATACATATTTGAAT
GTATTTAGAAAAATAAACAAATAGGGGTTCCGCGCACATTTCCCCGAAAAGTGCCACCTGACGTCGACGG
ATCGGGAGATCTCCCGATCCCCTATGGTGCACTCTCAGTACAATCTGCTCTGATGCCGCATAGTTAAGCC
AGTATCTGCTCCCTGCTTGTGTGTTGGAGGTCGCTGAGTAGTGCGCGAGCAAAATTTAAGCTACAACAAG
GCAAGGCTTGACCGACAATTGCATGAAGAATCTGCTTAGGGTTAGGCGTTTTGCGCTGCTTCGCGATGTA
CGGGCCAGATATACGCGTTGACATTGATTATTGACTAGTTATTAATAGTAATCAATTACGGGGTCATTAG
TTCATAGCCCATATATGGAGTTCCGCGTTACATAACTTACGGTAAATGGCCCGCCTGGCTGACCGCCCAA
CGACCCCCGCCCATTGACGTCAATAATGACGTATGTTCCCATAGTAACGCCAATAGGGACTTTCCATTGA
CGTCAATGGGTGGAGTATTTACGGTAAACTGCCCACTTGGCAGTACATCAAGTGTATCATATGCCAAGTA
CGCCCCCTATTGACGTCAATGACGGTAAATGGCCCGCCTGGCATTATGCCCAGTACATGACCTTATGGGA
CTTTCCTACTTGGCAGTACATCTACGTATTAGTCATCGCTATTACCATGGTGATGCGGTTTTGGCAGTAC
ATCAATGGGCGTGGATAGCGGTTTGACTCACGGGGATTTCCAAGTCTCCACCCCATTGACGTCAATGGGA
GTTTGTTTTGGCACCAAAATCAACGGGACTTTCCAAAATGTCGTAACAACTCCGCCCCATTGACGCAAAT
GGGCGGTAGGCGTGTACGGTGGGAGGTCTATATAAGCAGAGCTCTCCCTATCAGTGATAGAGATCTCCCT
ATCAGTGATAGAGATCGTCGACGAGCTCGTTTAGTGAACCGTCAGATCGCCTGGAGACGCCATCCACGCT
GTTTTGACCTCCATAGAAGACACCGGGACCGATCCAGCCTCCGGACTCTAGCGTTTAAACTTAAGCTTGG
TACCGAGCTCGGATCCACTAGTCCAGTGTGGTGGAATTCTGCAGATATCAACAAGTTTGTACAAAAAAGT
TGGCACCATGGTAGCTGTCGGGGGCTGCCGCTGCCAGCCTGGATACCAACCAGCACGAGGAGACAAGGCC
TGCCAAGCCTGCCCACGGGGGCTCTATAAGTCTTCTGCTGGGAATGCTCCCTGCTCACCATGCCCTGCCC
GCAGTCACGCTCCCAACCCAGCAGCCCCCGTTTGCCCCTGCCTGGAGGGCTTCTACCGGGCCAGTTCCGA
CCCACCAGAGGCCCCCTGCACTGGTCCTCCATCGGCTCCCCAGGAGCTTTGGTTTGAGGTGCAAGGCTCA
GCACTCATGCTACACTGGCGCCTGCCTCGGGAGCTGGGGGGTCGAGGGGACCTGCTCTTCAATGTCGTGT
GCAAGGAGTGTGAAGGCCGCCAGGAACCTGCCAGCGGTGGTGGGGGCACTTGTCACCGCTGCAGGGATGA
GGTCCACTTCGACCCTCGCCAGAGAGGCCTGACTGAGAGCCGAGTGTTAGTGGGGGGACTCCGGGCACAC
GTACCCTACATCTTAGAGGTGCAGGCTGTTAATGGGGTGTCTGAGCTCAGCCCTGACCCTCCTCAGGCTG
CAGCCATCAATGTCAGCACCAGCCATGAAGTGCCCTCTGCTGTCCCTGTGGTGCACCAGGTGAGCCGGGC
ATCCAACAGCATCACGGTGTCCTGGCCGCAGCCCGACCAGACCAATGGGAACATCCTGGACTATCAGCTC
CGCTACTATGACCAGGCAGAAGACGAATCCCACTCCTTCACCCTGACCAGCGAGACCAACACTGCCACCG
TGACACAGCTGAGCCCTGGCCACATCTATGGTTTCCAGGTGCGGGCCCGGACTGCTGCCGGCCACGGCCC
CTACGGGGGCAAAGTCTATTTCCAGACACTTCCTCAAGGGGAGCTGTCTTCCCAGCTTCCGGAAAGACTC
TCCTTGGTGATCGGCTCCATCCTGGGGGCTTTGGCCTTCCTCCTGCTGGCAGCCATCACCGTGCTGGCGG
TCGTCTTCCAGCGGAAGCGGCGTGGGACTGGCTACACGGAGCAGCTGCAGCAATACAGCAGCCCAGGACT
CGGGGTGAAGTATTACATCGACCCCTCCACCTACGAGGACCCCTGTCAGGCCATCCGAGAACTTGCCCGG
GAAGTCGATCCTGCTTATATCAAGATTGAGGAGGTCATTGGGACAGGCTCTTTTGGAGAAGTGCGCCAGG
GCCGCCTGCAGCCACGGGGACGGAGGGAGCAGACTGTGGCCATCCAGGCCCTGTGGGCCGGGGGCGCCGA
AAGCCTGCAGATGACCTTCCTGGGCCGGGCCGCAGTGCTGGGTCAGTTCCAGCACCCCAACATCCTGCGG
CTGGAGGGCGTGGTCACCAAGAGCCGACCCCTCATGGTGCTGACGGAGTTCATGGAGCTTGGCCCCCTGG
ACAGCTTCCTCAGGCAGCGGGAGGGCCAGTTCAGCAGCCTGCAGCTGGTGGCCATGCAGCGGGGAGTGGC
TGCTGCCATGCAGTACCTGTCCAGCTTTGCCTTCGTCCATCGCTCGCTGTCTGCCCACAGCGTGCTGGTG
AATAGCCACTTGGTGTGCAAGGTGGCCCGTCTTGGCCACAGTCCTCAGGGCCCAAGTTGTTTGCTTCGCT
GGGCAGCCCCAGAGGTCATTGCACATGGAAAGCATACAACATCCAGTGATGTCTGGAGCTTTGGGATACT
CATGTGGGAAGTGATGAGTTATGGAGAACGGCCTTACTGGGACATGAGTGAGCAGGAGGTACTAAATGCA
ATAGAGCAGGAGTTCCGGCTGCCCCCGCCTCCAGGCTGTCCTCCTGGATTACATCTACTTATGTTGGACA
CTTGGCAGAAGGACCGTGCCCGGCGGCCTCATTTTGACCAGCTGGTGGCTGCATTTGACAAGATGATCCG
CAAGCCAGATACCCTGCAGGCTGGCGGGGACCCAGGGGAAAGGCCTTCCCAGGCCCTTCTGACCCCTGTG
GCCCTGGACTTTCCTTGTCTGGACTCACCCCAGGCCTGGCTTTCAGCCATTGGACTGGAGTGCTACCAGG
ACAACTTCTCCAAGTTTGGCCTCTGTACCTTCAGTGATGTGGCTCAGCTCAGCCTAGAAGACCTGCCTGC
CCTGGGCATCACCCTGGCTGGCCACCAGAAGAAGCTGCTGCACCACATCCAGCTCCTTCAGCAACACCTG
AGGCAGCAGGGCTCAGTGGAGGTCTTGCCAACTTTCTTGTACAAAGTGGTTGATATCAAGGCCGCCGACA
TCACCAGCCTGTACAAGAAAGTGGGGTGGAGCCATCCCCAGTTCGAGAAGGGCGGAGGATCTGGCGGCGG
AAGCGGCGGAGGAAGCTGGTCCCACCCTCAGTTTGAGAAAGGCACCGAGCTGGGCAGCACCATGGCCAGC
TACCCCTACGACGTGCCCGACTACGCCAAGGACAACACCGTGCCCCTGAAGCTGATCGCCCTGCTGGCCA
ACGGCGAGTTCCACTCTGGCGAGCAGCTGGGCGAGACACTGGGCATGAGCAGAGCCGCCATCAACAAGCA
CATCCAGACCCTGCGGGACTGGGGCGTGGACGTGTTCACAGTGCCCGGCAAGGGCTACAGCCTGCCCGAG
CCCATCCAGCTGCTGAACGCCAAGCAGATCCTGGGCCAGCTGGATGGCGGATCTGTGGCCGTGCTGCCCG
TGATCGACAGCACCAACCAGTATCTGCTCGACCGGATCGGCGAGCTGAAGTCCGGCGACGCCTGTATCGC
CGAGTACCAGCAGGCCGGCAGAGGCGGCAGGGGCAGAAAGTGGTTCAGCCCCTTCGGCGCCAACCTGTAC
CTGAGCATGTTCTGGAGACTGGAACAGGGCCCAGCCGCCGCTATTGGCCTGAGCCTGGTCATCGGCATCG
TGATGGCCGAGGTGCTGCGGAAGCTGGGCGCCGACAAAGTGCGCGTGAAGTGGCCCAACGACCTGTATCT
GCAGGACCGGAAGCTGGCCGGCATCCTGGTGGAACTGACCGGCAAAACAGGCGACGCCGCCCAGATCGTG
ATCGGCGCTGGCATCAACATGGCCATGCGGCGGGTGGAAGAGAGCGTGGTCAACCAGGGCTGGATCACCC
TGCAGGAAGCCGGCATCAACCTGGACCGGAACACCCTGGCCGCCATGCTGATCAGAGAGCTGAGAGCCGC
CCTGGAACTGTTCGAGCAGGAAGGCCTGGCCCCCTACCTGAGCAGATGGGAGAAGCTGGACAACTTCATC
AACCGGCCCGTGAAACTGATCATCGGCGACAAAGAGATCTTCGGCATCAGCCGGGGCATCGACAAGCAGG
GGGCCCTGCTCCTGGAACAGGACGGCATCATCAAGCCCTGGATGGGCGGCGAGATCAGCCTGCGGAGCGC
CGAGAAGTGATGACTCGAGTCTAGAGGGCCCGTTTAAACCCGCTGATCAGCCTCGACTGTGCCTTCTAGT
TGCCAGCCATCTGTTGTTTGCCCCTCCCCCGTGCCTTCCTTGACCCTGGAAGGTGCCACTCCCACTGTCC
TTTCCTAATAAAATGAGGAAATTGCATCGCATTGTCTGAGTAGGTGTCATTCTATTCTGGGGGGTGGGGT
GGGGCAGGACAGCAAGGGGGAGGATTGGGAAGACAATAGCAGGCATGCTGGGGATGCGGTGGGCTCTATG
GCTTCTGAGGCGGAAAGAACCAGCTGGGGCTCTAGGGGGTATCCCC
[124 nt withheld, positions 6697-6820]
C
[91 nt withheld, positions 6822-6912]
AGGGTGATGGTTCACGTACCTAGAAGTTCCTATTCCGAAGTTCCTATTCTCTAGAAAGTATAGGAACTTC
CTTGGCCAAAAAGCCTGAACTCACCGCGACGTCTGTCGAGAAGTTTCTGATCGAAAAGTTCGACAGCGTC
TCCGACCTGATGCAGCTCTCGGAGGGCGAAGAATCTCGTGCTTTCAGCTTCGATGTAGGAGGGCGTGGAT
ATGTCCTGCGGGTAAATAGCTGCGCCGATGGTTTCTACAAAGATCGTTATGTTTATCGGCACTTTGCATC
GGCCGCGCTCCCGATTCCGGAAGTGCTTGACATTGGGGAATTCAGCGAGAGCCTGACCTATTGCATCTCC
CGCCGTGCACAGGGTGTCACGTTGCAAGACCTGCCTGAAACCGAACTGCCCGCTGTTCTGCAGCCGGTCG
CGGAGGCCATGGATGCGATCGCTGCGGCCGATCTTAGCCAGACGAGCGGGTTCGGCCCATTCGGACCGCA
AGGAATCGGTCAATACACTACATGGCGTGATTTCATATGCGCGATTGCTGATCCCCATGTGTATCACTGG
CAAACTGTGATGGACGACACCGTCAGTGCGTCCGTCGCGCAGGCTCTCGATGAGCTGATGCTTTGGGCCG
AGGACTGCCCCGAAGTCCGGCACCTCGTGCACGCGGATTTCGGCTCCAACAATGTCCTGACGGACAATGG
CCGCATAACAGCGGTCATTGACTGGAGCGAGGCGATGTTCGGGGATTCCCAATACGAGGTCGCCAACATC
TTCTTCTGGAGGCCGTGGTTGGCTTGTATGGAGCAGCAGACGCGCTACTTCGAGCGGAGGCATCCGGAGC
TTGCAGGATCGCCGCGGCTCCGGGCGTATATGCTCCGCATTGGTCTTGACCAACTCTATCAGAGCTTGGT
TGACGGCAATTTCGATGATGCAGCTTGGGCGCAGGGTCGATGCGACGCAATCGTCCGATCCGGAGCCGGG
ACTGTCGGGCGTACACAAATCGCCCGCAGAAGCGCGGCCGTCTGGACCGATGGCTGTGTAGAAGTACTCG
CCGATAGTGGAAACCGACGCCCCAGCACTCGTCCGAGGGCAAAGGAATAGCACGTACTACGAGATTTCGA
TTCCACCGCCGCCTTCTATGAAAGGTTGGGCTTCGGAATCGTTTTCCGGGACGCCGGCTGGATGATCCTC
CAGCGCGGGGATCTCATGCTGGAGTTCTTCGCCCACCCCAACTTGTTTATTGCAGCTTATAATGGTTACA
AATAAAGCAATAGCATCACAAATTTCACAAATAAAGCATTTTTTTCACTGCATTCTAGTTGTGGTTTGTC
CAAACTCATCAATGTATCTTATCATGTCTGTATACCGTCGACCTCTAGCTAGAGCTTGGCGTAATCATGG
TCATAGCTGTTTCCTGTGTGAAATTGTTATCCGCTCACAATTCCACACAACATACGAGCCGGAAGCATAA
AGTGTAAAGCCTGGGGTGCCTAATGAGTGAGCTAACTCACATTAATTGCGTTGCGCTCACTGCCCGCTTT
CCAGTCGGGAAACCTGTCGTGCCAGCTGCATTAATGAATCGGCCAACGCGCGGGGAGAGGCG
